>Addgene plasmid #71638 | pJK684 | depositor full sequence | sequence record 131658 | pJK684 sequence 4137 bps
TGGCGAATGGG
[124 nt withheld, positions 12-135]
C
[91 nt withheld, positions 137-227]
A
[49 nt withheld, positions 229-277]
CCTTTGACGTTGGAGTCCACGTTCTTT
[37 nt withheld, positions 305-341]
ACCCTATCTCGGTCTATTCTTTTGATTTATAAGGGATTTTGCCGATTTCGGCCTATTGGTTAAAAAATGA
GCTGATTTAACAAAAATTTAACGCGAATTTTAACAAAATATTAACGTTTACAATTTCAGGTGGCACTTTT
CGGGGAAATGTGCGCGGAACCCCTATTTGTTTATTTTTCTAAATACATTCAAATATGTATCCGCTCATGA
GACAATAACCCTGATAAATGCTTCAATAATATTGAAAAAGGAAGAGTATGAGTATTCAACATTTCCGTGT
CGCCCTTATTCCCTTTTTTGCGGCATTTTGCCTTCCTGTTTTTGCTCACCCAGAAACGCTGGTGAAAGTA
AAAGATGCTGAAGATCAGTTGGGTGCACGAGTGGGTTACATCGAACTGGATCTCAACAGCGGTAAGATCC
TTGAGAGTTTTCGCCCCGAAGAACGTTTTCCAATGATGAGCACTTTTAAAGTTCTGCTATGTGGCGCGGT
ATTATCCCGTATTGACGCCGGGCAAGAGCAACTCGGTCGCCGCATACACTATTCTCAGAATGACTTGGTT
GAGTACTCACCAGTCACAGAAAAGCATCTTACGGATGGCATGACAGTAAGAGAATTATGCAGTGCTGCCA
TAACCATGAGTGATAACACTGCGGCCAACTTACTTCTGACAACGATCGGAGGACCGAAGGAGCTAACCGC
TTTTTTGCACAACATGGGGGATCATGTAACTCGCCTTGATCGTTGGGAACCGGAGCTGAATGAAGCCATA
CCAAACGACGAGCGTGACACCACGATGCCTGCAGCAATGGCAACAACGTTGCGCAAACTATTAACTGGCG
AACTACTTACTCTAGCTTCCCGGCAACAATTAATAGACTGGATGGAGGCGGATAAAGTTGCAGGACCACT
TCTGCGCTCGGCCCTTCCGGCTGGCTGGTTTATTGCTGATAAATCTGGAGCCGGTGAGCGTGGGTCTCGC
GGTATCATTGCAGCACTGGGGCCAGATGGTAAGCCCTCCCGTATCGTAGTTATCTACACGACGGGGAGTC
AGGCAACTATGGATGAACGAAATAGACAGATCGCTGAGATAGGTGCCTCACTGATTAAGCATTGGTAACT
GTCAGACCAAGTTTACTCATATATACTTTAGATTGATTTAAAACTTCATTTTTAATTTAAAAGGATCTAG
GTGAAGATCCTTTTTGATAATCTCATGACCAAAATCCCTTAACGTGAGTTTTCGTTCCACTGAGCGTCAG
ACCCCGTAGAAAAGATCAAAGGATCTTCTTGAGATCCTTTTTTTCTGCGCGTAATCTGCTGCTTGCAAAC
AAAAAAACCACCGCTACCAGCGGTGGTTTGTTTGCCGGATCAAGAGCTACCAACTCTTTTTCCGAAGGTA
ACTGGCTTCAGCAGAGCGCAGATACCAAATACTGTCCTTCTAGTGTAGCCGTAGTTAGGCCACCACTTCA
AGAACTCTGTAGCACCGCCTACATACCTCGCTCTGCTAATCCTGTTACCAGTGGCTGCTGCCAGTGGCGA
TAAGTCGTGTCTTACCGGGTTGGACTCAAGACGATAGTTACCGGATAAGGCGCAGCGGTCGGGCTGAACG
GGGGGTTCGTGCACACAGCCCAGCTTGGAGCGAACGACCTACACCGAACTGAGATACCTACAGCGTGAGC
TATGAGAAAGCGCCACGCTTCCCGAAGGGAGAAAGGCGGACAGGTATCCGGTAAGCGGCAGGGTCGGAAC
AGGAGAGCGCACGAGGGAGCTTCCAGGGGGAAACGCCTGGTATCTTTATAGTCCTGTCGGGTTTCGCCAC
CTCTGACTTGAGCGTCGATTTTTGTGATGCTCGTCAGGGGGGCGGAGCCTATGGAAAAACGCCAGCAACG
CGGCCTTTTTACGGTTCCTGGCCTTTTGCTGGCCTTTTGCTCACATGTTCTTTCCTGCGTTATCCCCTGA
TTCTGTGGATAACCGTATTACCGCCTTTGAGTGAGCTGATACCGCTCGCCGCAGCCGAACGACCGAGCGC
AGCGAGTCAGTGAGCGAGGAAGCGGAAGAGCGCCTGATGCGGTATTTTCTCCTTACGCATCTGTGCGGTA
TTTCACACCGCATATATGGTGCACTCTCAGTACAATCTGCTCTGATGCCGCATAGTTAAGCCAGTATACA
CTCCGCTATCGCTACGTGACTGGGTCATGGCTGCGCCCCGACACCCGCCAACACCCGCTGACGCGCCCTG
ACGGGCTTGTCTGCTCCCGGCATCCGCTTACAGACAAGCTGTGACCGTCTCCGGGAGCTGCATGTGTCAG
AGGTTTTCACCGTCATCACCGAAACGCGCGAGGCAGCTGCGGTAAAGCTCATCAGCGTGGTCGTGAAGCG
ATTCACAGATGTCTGCCTGTTCATCCGCGTCCAGCTCGTTGAGTTTCTCCAGAAGCGTTAATGTCTGGCT
TCTGATAAAGCGGGCCATGTTAAGGGCGGTTTTTTCCTGTTTGGTCACTGATGCCTCCGTGTAAGGGGGA
TTTCTGTTCATGGGGGTAATGATACCGATGAAACGAGAGAGGATGCTCACGATACGGGTTACTGATGATG
AACATGCCCGGTTACTGGAACGTTGTGAGGGTAAACAACTGGCGGTATGGATGCGGCGGGACCAGAGAAA
AATCACTCAGGGTCAATGCCAGCGCTTCGTTAATACAGATGTAGGTGTTCCACAGGGTAGCCAGCAGCAT
CCTGCGATGCAGATCCGGAACATAATGGTGCAGGGCGCTGACTTCCGCGTTTCCAGACTTTACGAAACAC
GGAAACCGAAGACCATTCATGTTGTTGCTCAGGTCGCAGACGTTTTGCAGCAGCAGTCGCTTCACGTTCG
CTCGCGTATCGGTGATTCATTCTGCTAACCAGTAAGGCAACCCCGCCAGCCTAGCCGGGTCCTCAACGAC
AGGAGCACGATCATGCGCACCCGTGGCCAGGACCCAACGCTGCCCGAGATCTCGATCCCGCGAAATTAAT
ACGACTCACTATAGGGAGACCACAACGGTTTCCCTCTAGAAATAATTTTGTTTAACTTTAAGAAGGAGAT
ATACATATGCGTCCGCTGGTGATTATCCTTATGGGCAGCAGTTCAGATATGGGTCACGCCGAGAAAATTG
CGTCTGAATTGAAAACTTTTGGTATTGAGTATGCCATTCGCATCGGCGTCGCGCATAAAACAGCGGAGCA
TGTAGTGTCTATGCTGAAAGAATATGAAGCTTTGGACCGTCCTAAACTGTACATCACGATCGCTGGGCGT
AGTAACGCTTTATCAGGCTTTGTTGATGGCTTCGTCAAAGGTGCAACCATTGCCTGCCCACCGCCAAGCG
ATAGCTTCGCCGGCGCCGACATCTATTCTTCGTTACGGATGCCGAGCGGGATTAGTCCGGCACTGGTTCT
TGAACCGAAAAATGCGGCACTCCTGGCGGCTCGTATTTTTTCACTGTACGATAAAGAAATCGCAGATTCG
GTCAAATCCTATATGGAATCCAATGCGCAGAAAATTATCGAAGACGATTCGAAACTGAAACGCTGAATTC
AGCGTTTCAGTTTCTTGTCGACGGAGCTCGAATTCGAGCTCCGTCGACAAGCTTGCGGCCGCACTCGAGC
ACCACCACCACCACCACTGAGATCCGGCTGCTAACAAAGCCCGAAAGGAAGCTGAGTTGGCTGCTGCCAC
CGCTGAGCAATAACTAGCATAACCCCTTGGGGCCTCTAAACGGGTCTTGAGGGGTTTTTTGCTGAAAGGA
GGAACTATATCCGGAT
Features (pLannotate 1.2.2; 13 found; start..end, strand, type, name):
     12..467     +  rep_origin     f1 ori (sequence partly withheld): f1 bacteriophage origin of replication; arrow indicates direction of (+) strand synthesis
    494..598     +  promoter       AmpR promoter: bla
    599..1459    +  CDS            AmpR: β-lactamase; bla; confers resistance to ampicillin, carbenicillin, and related antibiotics
   1630..2218    +  rep_origin     ori: high-copy-number ColE1/pMB1/pBR322/pUC origin of replication
   2404..2546    -  misc_feature   bom: basis of mobility region from pBR322
   2648..2839    -  CDS            rop: Rop protein, which maintains plasmids at low copy number; rop
   2856..3236    +  CDS            YPB1_ECOLX: Protein predicted: Swiss-Prot protein existence level 4. From Escherichia coli.
   3348..3366    +  promoter       T7 promoter: promoter for bacteriophage T7 RNA polymerase
   3398..3420    +  RBS            RBS: efficient ribosome binding site from bacteriophage T7 gene 10 (Olins and Rangwala, 1989)
   3428..3904    +  CDS            purE: PURE_TREDE - Experimental evidence at protein level: Swiss-Prot protein existence level 1. Catalyzes the reversible conversion of 5-aminoimidazole ribonucleotide (AIR) and CO(2) to 4-carboxy-5-aminoimidazole ribonucleotide (CAIR). Does not accept N5-carboxyaminoimidazole ribonucleotide (N5-CAIR) as a substrate. From Treponema denticola (strain ATCC 35405 / DSM 14222 / CIP 103919 / JCM 8153 / KCTC 15104).
   3981..3998    +  CDS            9xHis (fragment): 9xHis affinity tag
   4008..4057    +  CDS            SET1 (fragment): solubility-enhancement tag derived from T7 phage gene 10B
   4065..4112    +  terminator     T7 terminator: transcription terminator for bacteriophage T7 RNA polymerase
