[The description below was written by a language model from this plasmid's Addgene catalogue record and pLannotate feature annotations shown in this document.]
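Description:
pJK684 is a bacterial expression plasmid built on the pET23a backbone (4,137 bp in total) that produces a Ser38-to-Val point mutant of the Treponema denticola PurE protein, designated TdPurE2-S38V. It is maintained in E. coli through a ColE1/pMB1-type origin and selected with ampicillin via the bla β-lactamase gene and its own promoter. The catalogue lists it as high copy, although the annotation also detects a rop coding sequence and the pBR322 bom region, elements usually associated with pBR322-style copy-number control and mobilisation. An f1 phage origin is also present, which would allow single-stranded DNA production with helper phage.

The purE coding sequence (also known as TDE0687) was inserted between NdeI and EcoRI sites, both retained, placing it downstream of the T7 promoter and the efficient phage T7 gene 10 ribosome binding site, with the T7 terminator closing the unit. Expression therefore depends on a host that supplies T7 RNA polymerase. A short His-tag fragment from the vector is annotated downstream of the insert, separated from the end of the purE annotation by a gap. The record does not state whether it is fused in frame, so the protein should not be assumed to be tagged. The small "SET1" hit just before the terminator is likely a backbone sequence match rather than a functional tag.

According to the depositor, the parent protein is misannotated in databases as an N5-carboxyaminoimidazole ribonucleotide mutase. Functional studies show it is instead a class II PurE, an AIR carboxylase that interconverts 5-aminoimidazole ribonucleotide plus CO2 and CAIR. The mutant is presumably intended for probing the role of serine-38 in this enzyme, though the record does not state this explicitly.
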