Addgene plasmid #71638: pJK684
Purpose: Produces Treponema denticola 5-aminoimidazole ribonucleotide carboxylase, Ser38>Val mutant (TdPurE2-S38V)
Depositing lab: T. J. Kappock. Depositing organization: Purdue University.
Backbone
  Vector backbone: pET23a
  Backbone size w/o insert (bp): 3666
  Total vector size (bp): 4137
  Vector type: Bacterial Expression
Growth in bacteria
  Bacterial resistance: Ampicillin, 100 μg/mL
  Growth temperature: 37°C
  Growth strain: DH5alpha
  Copy number: High Copy
Gene/Insert
  Gene/Insert name: phosphoribosylaminoimidazole carboxylase (alt names: purE; TDE0687; aminoimidazole ribonucleotide carboxylase)
  Species: Treponema denticola
  Mutation: changes serine-38 to valine
  GenBank ID: NP_971299.1
  Promoter: T7
  Cloning method: Restriction Enzyme; 5′ cloning site NdeI (not destroyed); 3′ cloning site EcoRI (not destroyed)
  Sequencing primers: 5′ T7 promoter; 3′ T7 terminator
Terms and licenses: Academic/Nonprofit Terms; Industry Terms: Not Available to Industry
Depositor comments: This protein is based on the one referenced in NCBI WP_002681904.1, which is incorrectly annotated as a N5-carboxyaminoimidazole ribonucleotide mutase. Functional expression studies show that the active form does not possess this activity and it instead has the characteristic reactivity of a class II PurE or 5-aminoimidazole ribonucleotide (AIR) carboxylase
How to cite: pJK684 was a gift from T. J. Kappock (Addgene plasmid # 71638 ; http://n2t.net/addgene:71638 ; RRID:Addgene_71638)
