>Addgene plasmid #71638 | pJK684 | addgene partial sequence | sequence record 134065 | T7 5'-TAATACGACTCACTATAGGG-3'
AATAATTTTGTTTAACTTTAAGAAGGAGATATACATATGCGTCCGCTGGTGATTATCCTTATGGGCAGCA
GTTCAGATATGGGTCACGCCGAGAAAATTGCGTCTGAATTGAAAACTTTTGGTATTGAGTATGCCATTCG
CATCGGCGTCGCGCATAAAACAGCGGAGCATGTAGTGTCTATGCTGAAAGAATATGAAGCTTTGGACCGT
CCTAAACTGTACATCACGATCGCTGGGCGTAGTAACGCTTTATCAGGCTTTGTTGATGGCTTCGTCAAAG
GTGCAACCATTGCCTGCCCACCGCCAAGCGATAGCTTCGCCGGCGCCGACATCTATTCTTCGTTACGGAT
GCCGAGCGGGATTAGTCCGGCACTGGTTCTTGAACCGAAAAATGCGGCACTCCTGGCGGCTCGTATTTTT
TCACTGTACGATAAAGAAATCGCAGATTCGGTCAAATCCTATATGGAATCCAATGCGCAGAAAATTATCG
AAGACGATTCGAAACTGAAACGCTGAATTCAGCGTTTCAGTTTCTTGTCGACGGAGCTCGAATTCGAGCT
CCGTCGACAAGCTTGCGGCCGCACTCGAGCACCACCACCACCACCACTGAGATCCGGCTGCTAACAAAGC
CCGAAAGGAAGCTGAGTTGGCTGCTGCCACCGCTGAGCAATAACTAGCATAACCCCTTGGGGCCTCTAAA
CGGGTCTTGAGGGGTTTTTTGCTGAAAGGAGGAACTATATCCGGATTGGCGAATGGG
[124 nt withheld, positions 758-881]
C
[53 nt withheld, positions 883-935]
