>Addgene plasmid #71638 | pJK684 | addgene partial sequence | sequence record 134066 | T7term 5'-GCTAGTTATTGCTCAGCGG-3'
CTTCCTTTCGGGCTTTGTTAGCAGCCGGATCTCAGTGGTGGTGGTGGTGGTGCTCGAGTGCGGCCGCAAG
CTTGTCGACGGAGCTCGAATTCGAGCTCCGTCGACAAGAAACTGAAACGCTGAATTCAGCGTTTCAGTTT
CGAATCGTCTTCGATAATTTTCTGCGCATTGGATTCCATATAGGATTTGACCGAATCTGCGATTTCTTTA
TCGTACAGTGAAAAAATACGAGCCGCCAGGAGTGCCGCATTTTTCGGTTCAAGAACCAGTGCCGGACTAA
TCCCGCTCGGCATCCGTAACGAAGAATAGATGTCGGCGCCGGCGAAGCTATCGCTTGGCGGTGGGCAGGC
AATGGTTGCACCTTTGACGAAGCCATCAACAAAGCCTGATAAAGCGTTACTACGCCCAGCGATCGTGATG
TACAGTTTAGGACGGTCCAAAGCTTCATATTCTTTCAGCATAGACACTACATGCTCCGCTGTTTTATGCG
CGACGCCGATGCGAATGGCATACTCAATACCAAAAGTTTTCAATTCAGACGCAATTTTCTCGGCGTGACC
CATATCTGAACTGCTGCCCATAAGGATAATCACCAGCGGACGCATATGTATATCTCCTTCTTAAAGTTAA
ACAAAATTATTTCTAGAGGGAAACCGTTGTGGTCTCCCTATAGTGAGTCGTATTAATTTCGCGGGATCGA
GATCTCGGGCAGCGTTGGGTCCTGGCCACGGGTGCGCATGATCGTGCTCCTGTCGTTGAGGACCCGGCTA
GGCTGGCGGGGTTGCCTTACTGGTTAGCAGAATGAATCACCGATACGCGAGCGAACGTGAAGCGACTGCT
GCTGCAAAACGTCTGCGACCTGAGCAACAACATGAATGGTCTTCGGTTTCCGTGTTTCGTAAAGTCTGGA
AACGCGGAAGTCAGCGCCCTGCACCATTATGTTCCGGATCTGCATCGCAGGATGCTGCTGGCTACCCTGT
GGAACACCTACATCTGTATTAACGAAGCGCTGGCATTGACCCTGAGTGATTTTTCTCTGGTCCCGCCGCA
TCCATACCGC
